Addgene plasmid #100544: pcDNA3.1-TK1
Purpose: mammalian expression of thymidine kinase 1
Depositing lab: Yuh-Shan Jou. Depositing organization: Academia Sinica. Publication: Pyrimidine metabolic rate limiting enzymes in poorly-differentiated hepatocellular carcinoma are signature genes of cancer stemness and associated with poor prognosis. Yeh HW, Lee SS, Chang CY, Hu CM, Jou YS. Oncotarget. 2017 Sep 8;8(44):77734-77751. doi: 10.18632/oncotarget.20774. eCollection 2017 Sep 29. PubMed 29100421.
Backbone
  Vector backbone: pCDNA3.1+
  Backbone manufacturer: invitrogen
  Backbone size w/o insert (bp): 5428
  Vector type: Mammalian Expression
  Selectable markers: Neomycin (select with G418)
Growth in bacteria
  Bacterial resistance: Ampicillin, 100 μg/mL
  Growth temperature: 37°C
  Growth strain: DH5alpha
  Copy number: High Copy
Gene/Insert
  Gene/Insert name: thymidine kinase 1 (alt names: TK2; TK1)
  Species: H. sapiens (human)
  Insert size (bp): 705
  Entrez Gene: TK1 (a.k.a. TK2)
  Cloning method: Restriction Enzyme; 5′ cloning site EcoRV (not destroyed); 3′ cloning site XhoI (not destroyed)
  Sequencing primers: 5′ CMV-F; 3′ BGH-rev
Terms and licenses: Academic/Nonprofit Terms; Industry Terms: Not Available to Industry
How to cite: pcDNA3.1-TK1 was a gift from Yuh-Shan Jou (Addgene plasmid # 100544 ; http://n2t.net/addgene:100544 ; RRID:Addgene_100544)
