[The description below was written by a language model from this plasmid's Addgene catalogue record and pLannotate feature annotations shown in this document.]
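Description:
pcDNA3.1-TK1 is a mammalian expression plasmid built on the pcDNA3.1(+) backbone, carrying the human thymidine kinase 1 (TK1) coding sequence. The roughly 700 bp insert was placed between the EcoRV and XhoI sites of the polylinker, both of which remain intact, giving a sequenced construct of about 6.1 kb. In bacteria the plasmid replicates from a high-copy ColE1/pUC-type origin and is selected with ampicillin through the β-lactamase gene and its own promoter. An f1 origin is also present, which allows single-stranded DNA production with helper phage.

TK1 expression is driven by the human cytomegalovirus immediate-early enhancer and promoter, and transcripts are terminated and polyadenylated at the bovine growth hormone poly(A) signal. A T7 promoter lies between the CMV promoter and the insert, which permits in vitro transcription of the coding sequence. No epitope tag or reporter fusion is annotated, so the protein appears to be expressed in untagged form. A separate cassette consisting of the SV40 enhancer/early promoter, the neomycin phosphotransferase gene and the SV40 poly(A) signal confers G418 resistance, allowing stably transfected mammalian cells to be selected. Several short annotations, including a truncated HIV-1 LTR fragment, ble and lacI fragments, lac promoter/operator elements and a bom fragment, are most likely backbone remnants or partial similarity matches rather than functional parts.

The stated purpose is mammalian expression of thymidine kinase 1, a pyrimidine salvage enzyme. The associated publication concerns rate-limiting enzymes of pyrimidine metabolism in poorly differentiated hepatocellular carcinoma and their link to cancer stemness and prognosis, which fits use of the plasmid for TK1 overexpression in cultured cells.
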