Features (pLannotate 1.2.2; 20 found; start..end, strand, type, name):
      1..380     +  enhancer       CMV enhancer: human cytomegalovirus immediate early enhancer
    381..584     +  promoter       CMV promoter: human cytomegalovirus (CMV) immediate early promoter
    580..613     +  LTR            5' LTR (truncated) (fragment): truncated 5' long terminal repeat (LTR) from HIV-1
    629..647     +  promoter       T7 promoter: promoter for bacteriophage T7 RNA polymerase
    734..1435    +  CDS            TK1: KITH_HUMAN - Experimental evidence at protein level: Swiss-Prot protein existence level 1. From Homo sapiens (Human).
   1482..1706    +  polyA_signal   bGH poly(A) signal: bovine growth hormone polyadenylation signal
   1710..1731    +  promoter       SV40 promoter (fragment): SV40 enhancer and early promoter
   1752..2180    +  rep_origin     f1 ori (sequence partly withheld): f1 bacteriophage origin of replication; arrow indicates direction of (+) strand synthesis
   2194..2523    +  promoter       SV40 promoter: SV40 enhancer and early promoter
   2590..3381    +  CDS            neo: KKA2_KLEPN - Also known as kan, nptII. Experimental evidence at protein level: Swiss-Prot protein existence level 1. Resistance to kanamycin, neomycin, paromomycin, ribostamycin, butirosin and gentamicin B. From Klebsiella pneumoniae.
   3405..3563    +  CDS            ble (fragment): BLE_KLEPN - Experimental evidence at protein level: Swiss-Prot protein existence level 1. Binding protein with a strong affinity to the bleomycin family of antibiotics. Binds to CL990; an antimitotic-antibiotic compound. From Klebsiella pneumoniae.
   3558..3679    +  polyA_signal   SV40 poly(A) signal: SV40 polyadenylation signal
   3752..3768    -  protein_bind   lac operator: The lac repressor binds to the lac operator to inhibit transcription in E. coli. This inhibition can be relieved by adding lactose or isopropyl-β-D-thiogalactopyranoside (IPTG). lac repressor encoded by lacI
   3776..3806    -  promoter       lac promoter: promoter for the E. coli lac operon
   3821..3842    -  protein_bind   CAP binding site: CAP binding activates transcription in the presence of cAMP. E. coli catabolite activator protein
   3855..3947    -  CDS            lacI (fragment): lac repressor; lacI; The lac repressor binds to the lac operator to inhibit transcription in E. coli. This inhibition can be relieved by adding lactose or isopropyl-β-D-thiogalactopyranoside (IPTG).
   4130..4718    -  rep_origin     ori: high-copy-number ColE1/pMB1/pBR322/pUC origin of replication
   4889..5749    -  CDS            AmpR: β-lactamase; bla; confers resistance to ampicillin, carbenicillin, and related antibiotics
   5750..5854    -  promoter       AmpR promoter: bla
   5913..5965    -  misc_feature   bom (fragment): basis of mobility region from pBR322
>Addgene plasmid #100544 | pcDNA3.1-TK1 | addgene full sequence | sequence record 193282 | Addgene NGS Result
GACATTGATTATTGACTAGTTATTAATAGTAATCAATTACGGGGTCATTAGTTCATAGCCCATATATGGA
GTTCCGCGTTACATAACTTACGGTAAATGGCCCGCCTGGCTGACCGCCCAACGACCCCCGCCCATTGACG
TCAATAATGACGTATGTTCCCATAGTAACGCCAATAGGGACTTTCCATTGACGTCAATGGGTGGAGTATT
TACGGTAAACTGCCCACTTGGCAGTACATCAAGTGTATCATATGCCAAGTACGCCCCCTATTGACGTCAA
TGACGGTAAATGGCCCGCCTGGCATTATGCCCAGTACATGACCTTATGGGACTTTCCTACTTGGCAGTAC
ATCTACGTATTAGTCATCGCTATTACCATGGTGATGCGGTTTTGGCAGTACATCAATGGGCGTGGATAGC
GGTTTGACTCACGGGGATTTCCAAGTCTCCACCCCATTGACGTCAATGGGAGTTTGTTTTGGCACCAAAA
TCAACGGGACTTTCCAAAATGTCGTAACAACTCCGCCCCATTGACGCAAATGGGCGGTAGGCGTGTACGG
TGGGAGGTCTATATAAGCAGAGCTCTCTGGCTAACTAGAGAACCCACTGCTTACTGGCTTATCGAAATTA
ATACGACTCACTATAGGGAGACCCAAGCTGGCTAGCGTTTAAACTTAAGCTTGGTACCGAGCTCGGATCC
ACTAGTCCAGTGTGGTGGAATTCTGCAGATATCATGAGCTGCATTAACCTGCCCACTGTGCTGCCCGGCT
CCCCCAGCAAGACCCGGGGGCAGATCCAGGTGATTCTCGGGCCGATGTTCTCAGGAAAAAGCACAGAGTT
GATGAGACGCGTCCGTCGCTTCCAGATTGCTCAGTACAAGTGCCTGGTGATCAAGTATGCCAAAGACACT
CGCTACAGCAGCAGCTTCTGCACACATGACCGGAACACCATGGAGGCGCTGCCCGCCTGCCTGCTCCGAG
ACGTGGCCCAGGAGGCCCTGGGCGTGGCTGTCATAGGCATCGACGAGGGGCAGTTTTTCCCTGACATCGT
GGAGTTCTGCGAGGCCATGGCCAACGCCGGGAAGACCGTAATTGTGGCTGCACTGGATGGGACCTTCCAG
AGGAAGCCATTTGGGGCCATCCTGAACCTGGTGCCGCTGGCCGAGAGCGTGGTGAAGCTGACGGCGGTGT
GCATGGAGTGCTTCCGGGAAGCCGCCTATACCAAGAGGCTCGGCACAGAGAAGGAGGTCGAGGTGATTGG
GGGAGCAGACAAGTACCACTCCGTGTGTCGGCTCTGCTACTTCAAGAAGGCCTCAGGCCAGCCTGCCGGG
CCGGACAACAAAGAGAACTGCCCAGTGCCAGGAAAGCCAGGGGAAGCCGTGGCTGCCAGGAAGCTCTTTG
CCCCACAGCAGATTCTGCAATGCAGCCCTGCCAACTGACTCGAGTCTAGAGGGCCCGTTTAAACCCGCTG
ATCAGCCTCGACTGTGCCTTCTAGTTGCCAGCCATCTGTTGTTTGCCCCTCCCCCGTGCCTTCCTTGACC
CTGGAAGGTGCCACTCCCACTGTCCTTTCCTAATAAAATGAGGAAATTGCATCGCATTGTCTGAGTAGGT
GTCATTCTATTCTGGGGGGTGGGGTGGGGCAGGACAGCAAGGGGGAGGATTGGGAAGACAATAGCAGGCA
TGCTGGGGATGCGGTGGGCTCTATGGCTTCTGAGGCGGAAAGAACCAGCTGGGGCTCTAGGGGGTATCCC
C
[124 nt withheld, positions 1752-1875]
C
[91 nt withheld, positions 1877-1967]
A
[49 nt withheld, positions 1969-2017]
CCTTTGACGTTGGAGTCCACGTTCTTT
[37 nt withheld, positions 2045-2081]
ACCCTATCTCGGTCTATTCTTTTGATTTATAAGGGATTTTGCCGATTTCGGCCTATTGGTTAAAAAATGA
GCTGATTTAACAAAAATTTAACGCGAATTAATTCTGTGGAATGTGTGTCAGTTAGGGTGTGGAAAGTCCC
CAGGCTCCCCAGCAGGCAGAAGTATGCAAAGCATGCATCTCAATTAGTCAGCAACCAGGTGTGGAAAGTC
CCCAGGCTCCCCAGCAGGCAGAAGTATGCAAAGCATGCATCTCAATTAGTCAGCAACCATAGTCCCGCCC
CTAACTCCGCCCATCCCGCCCCTAACTCCGCCCAGTTCCGCCCATTCTCCGCCCCATGGCTGACTAATTT
TTTTTATTTATGCAGAGGCCGAGGCCGCCTCTGCCTCTGAGCTATTCCAGAAGTAGTGAGGAGGCTTTTT
TGGAGGCCTAGGCTTTTGCAAAAAGCTCCCGGGAGCTTGTATATCCATTTTCGGATCTGATCAAGAGACA
GGATGAGGATCGTTTCGCATGATTGAACAAGATGGATTGCACGCAGGTTCTCCGGCCGCTTGGGTGGAGA
GGCTATTCGGCTATGACTGGGCACAACAGACAATCGGCTGCTCTGATGCCGCCGTGTTCCGGCTGTCAGC
GCAGGGGCGCCCGGTTCTTTTTGTCAAGACCGACCTGTCCGGTGCCCTGAATGAACTGCAGGACGAGGCA
GCGCGGCTATCGTGGCTGGCCACGACGGGCGTTCCTTGCGCAGCTGTGCTCGACGTTGTCACTGAAGCGG
GAAGGGACTGGCTGCTATTGGGCGAAGTGCCGGGGCAGGATCTCCTGTCATCTCACCTTGCTCCTGCCGA
GAAAGTATCCATCATGGCTGATGCAATGCGGCGGCTGCATACGCTTGATCCGGCTACCTGCCCATTCGAC
CACCAAGCGAAACATCGCATCGAGCGAGCACGTACTCGGATGGAAGCCGGTCTTGTCGATCAGGATGATC
TGGACGAAGAGCATCAGGGGCTCGCGCCAGCCGAACTGTTCGCCAGGCTCAAGGCGCGCATGCCCGACGG
CGAGGATCTCGTCGTGACCCATGGCGATGCCTGCTTGCCGAATATCATGGTGGAAAATGGCCGCTTTTCT
GGATTCATCGACTGTGGCCGGCTGGGTGTGGCGGACCGCTATCAGGACATAGCGTTGGCTACCCGTGATA
TTGCTGAAGAGCTTGGCGGCGAATGGGCTGACCGCTTCCTCGTGCTTTACGGTATCGCCGCTCCCGATTC
GCAGCGCATCGCCTTCTATCGCCTTCTTGACGAGTTCTTCTGAGCGGGACTCTGGGGTTCGAAATGACCG
ACCAAGCGACGCCCAACCTGCCATCACGAGATTTCGATTCCACCGCCGCCTTCTATGAAAGGTTGGGCTT
CGGAATCGTTTTCCGGGACGCCGGCTGGATGATCCTCCAGCGCGGGGATCTCATGCTGGAGTTCTTCGCC
CACCCCAACTTGTTTATTGCAGCTTATAATGGTTACAAATAAAGCAATAGCATCACAAATTTCACAAATA
AAGCATTTTTTTCACTGCATTCTAGTTGTGGTTTGTCCAAACTCATCAATGTATCTTATCATGTCTGTAT
ACCGTCGACCTCTAGCTAGAGCTTGGCGTAATCATGGTCATAGCTGTTTCCTGTGTGAAATTGTTATCCG
CTCACAATTCCACACAACATACGAGCCGGAAGCATAAAGTGTAAAGCCTGGGGTGCCTAATGAGTGAGCT
AACTCACATTAATTGCGTTGCGCTCACTGCCCGCTTTCCAGTCGGGAAACCTGTCGTGCCAGCTGCATTA
ATGAATCGGCCAACGCGCGGGGAGAGGCGGTTTGCGTATTGGGCGCTCTTCCGCTTCCTCGCTCACTGAC
TCGCTGCGCTCGGTCGTTCGGCTGCGGCGAGCGGTATCAGCTCACTCAAAGGCGGTAATACGGTTATCCA
CAGAATCAGGGGATAACGCAGGAAAGAACATGTGAGCAAAAGGCCAGCAAAAGGCCAGGAACCGTAAAAA
GGCCGCGTTGCTGGCGTTTTTCCATAGGCTCCGCCCCCCTGACGAGCATCACAAAAATCGACGCTCAAGT
CAGAGGTGGCGAAACCCGACAGGACTATAAAGATACCAGGCGTTTCCCCCTGGAAGCTCCCTCGTGCGCT
CTCCTGTTCCGACCCTGCCGCTTACCGGATACCTGTCCGCCTTTCTCCCTTCGGGAAGCGTGGCGCTTTC
TCATAGCTCACGCTGTAGGTATCTCAGTTCGGTGTAGGTCGTTCGCTCCAAGCTGGGCTGTGTGCACGAA
CCCCCCGTTCAGCCCGACCGCTGCGCCTTATCCGGTAACTATCGTCTTGAGTCCAACCCGGTAAGACACG
ACTTATCGCCACTGGCAGCAGCCACTGGTAACAGGATTAGCAGAGCGAGGTATGTAGGCGGTGCTACAGA
GTTCTTGAAGTGGTGGCCTAACTACGGCTACACTAGAAGAACAGTATTTGGTATCTGCGCTCTGCTGAAG
CCAGTTACCTTCGGAAAAAGAGTTGGTAGCTCTTGATCCGGCAAACAAACCACCGCTGGTAGCGGTGGTT
TTTTTGTTTGCAAGCAGCAGATTACGCGCAGAAAAAAAGGATCTCAAGAAGATCCTTTGATCTTTTCTAC
GGGGTCTGACGCTCAGTGGAACGAAAACTCACGTTAAGGGATTTTGGTCATGAGATTATCAAAAAGGATC
TTCACCTAGATCCTTTTAAATTAAAAATGAAGTTTTAAATCAATCTAAAGTATATATGAGTAAACTTGGT
CTGACAGTTACCAATGCTTAATCAGTGAGGCACCTATCTCAGCGATCTGTCTATTTCGTTCATCCATAGT
TGCCTGACTCCCCGTCGTGTAGATAACTACGATACGGGAGGGCTTACCATCTGGCCCCAGTGCTGCAATG
ATACCGCGAGACCCACGCTCACCGGCTCCAGATTTATCAGCAATAAACCAGCCAGCCGGAAGGGCCGAGC
GCAGAAGTGGTCCTGCAACTTTATCCGCCTCCATCCAGTCTATTAATTGTTGCCGGGAAGCTAGAGTAAG
TAGTTCGCCAGTTAATAGTTTGCGCAACGTTGTTGCCATTGCTACAGGCATCGTGGTGTCACGCTCGTCG
TTTGGTATGGCTTCATTCAGCTCCGGTTCCCAACGATCAAGGCGAGTTACATGATCCCCCATGTTGTGCA
AAAAAGCGGTTAGCTCCTTCGGTCCTCCGATCGTTGTCAGAAGTAAGTTGGCCGCAGTGTTATCACTCAT
GGTTATGGCAGCACTGCATAATTCTCTTACTGTCATGCCATCCGTAAGATGCTTTTCTGTGACTGGTGAG
TACTCAACCAAGTCATTCTGAGAATAGTGTATGCGGCGACCGAGTTGCTCTTGCCCGGCGTCAATACGGG
ATAATACCGCGCCACATAGCAGAACTTTAAAAGTGCTCATCATTGGAAAACGTTCTTCGGGGCGAAAACT
CTCAAGGATCTTACCGCTGTTGAGATCCAGTTCGATGTAACCCACTCGTGCACCCAACTGATCTTCAGCA
TCTTTTACTTTCACCAGCGTTTCTGGGTGAGCAAAAACAGGAAGGCAAAATGCCGCAAAAAAGGGAATAA
GGGCGACACGGAAATGTTGAATACTCATACTCTTCCTTTTTCAATATTATTGAAGCATTTATCAGGGTTA
TTGTCTCATGAGCGGATACATATTTGAATGTATTTAGAAAAATAAACAAATAGGGGTTCCGCGCACATTT
CCCCGAAAAGTGCCACCTGACGTCGACGGATCGGGAGATCTCCCGATCCCCTATGGTGCACTCTCAGTAC
AATCTGCTCTGATGCCGCATAGTTAAGCCAGTATCTGCTCCCTGCTTGTGTGTTGGAGGTCGCTGAGTAG
TGCGCGAGCAAAATTTAAGCTACAACAAGGCAAGGCTTGACCGACAATTGCATGAAGAATCTGCTTAGGG
TTAGGCGTTTTGCGCTGCTTCGCGATGTACGGGCCAGATATACGCGTT
